>Addgene plasmid #61357 | pcDNA-dCas9-p300 Core | depositor full sequence | sequence record 99786 | Expected full sequence
GACGGATCGGGAGATCTCCCGATCCCCTATGGTGCACTCTCAGTACAATCTGCTCTGATGCCGCATAGTT
AAGCCAGTATCTGCTCCCTGCTTGTGTGTTGGAGGTCGCTGAGTAGTGCGCGAGCAAAATTTAAGCTACA
ACAAGGCAAGGCTTGACCGACAATTGCATGAAGAATCTGCTTAGGGTTAGGCGTTTTGCGCTGCTTCGCG
ATGTACGGGCCAGATATACGCGTTGACATTGATTATTGACTAGTTATTAATAGTAATCAATTACGGGGTC
ATTAGTTCATAGCCCATATATGGAGTTCCGCGTTACATAACTTACGGTAAATGGCCCGCCTGGCTGACCG
CCCAACGACCCCCGCCCATTGACGTCAATAATGACGTATGTTCCCATAGTAACGCCAATAGGGACTTTCC
ATTGACGTCAATGGGTGGAGTATTTACGGTAAACTGCCCACTTGGCAGTACATCAAGTGTATCATATGCC
AAGTACGCCCCCTATTGACGTCAATGACGGTAAATGGCCCGCCTGGCATTATGCCCAGTACATGACCTTA
TGGGACTTTCCTACTTGGCAGTACATCTACGTATTAGTCATCGCTATTACCATGGTGATGCGGTTTTGGC
AGTACATCAATGGGCGTGGATAGCGGTTTGACTCACGGGGATTTCCAAGTCTCCACCCCATTGACGTCAA
TGGGAGTTTGTTTTGGCACCAAAATCAACGGGACTTTCCAAAATGTCGTAACAACTCCGCCCCATTGACG
CAAATGGGCGGTAGGCGTGTACGGTGGGAGGTCTATATAAGCAGAGCTCTCTGGCTAACTAGAGAACCCA
CTGCTTACTGGCTTATCGAAATTAATACGACTCACTATAGGGAGACCCAAGCTGGCTAGCGCCATGGACT
ACAAAGACCATGACGGTGATTATAAAGATCATGACATCGATTACAAGGATGACGATGACAAGATGGCCCC
CAAGAAGAAGAGGAAGGTGGGCCGCGGAATGGATAAGAAATACTCAATAGGCTTAGCTATCGGCACAAAT
AGCGTCGGATGGGCGGTGATCACTGATGAATATAAGGTTCCGTCTAAAAAGTTCAAGGTTCTGGGAAATA
CAGACCGCCACAGTATCAAAAAAAATCTTATAGGGGCTCTTTTATTTGACAGTGGAGAGACAGCGGAAGC
GACTCGTCTCAAACGGACAGCTCGTAGAAGGTATACACGTCGGAAGAATCGTATTTGTTATCTACAGGAG
ATTTTTTCAAATGAGATGGCGAAAGTAGATGATAGTTTCTTTCATCGACTTGAAGAGTCTTTTTTGGTGG
AAGAAGACAAGAAGCATGAACGTCATCCTATTTTTGGAAATATAGTAGATGAAGTTGCTTATCATGAGAA
ATATCCAACTATCTATCATCTGCGAAAAAAATTGGTAGATTCTACTGATAAAGCGGATTTGCGCTTAATC
TATTTGGCCTTAGCGCATATGATTAAGTTTCGTGGTCATTTTTTGATTGAGGGAGATTTAAATCCTGATA
ATAGTGATGTGGACAAACTATTTATCCAGTTGGTACAAACCTACAATCAATTATTTGAAGAAAACCCTAT
TAACGCAAGTGGAGTAGATGCTAAAGCGATTCTTTCTGCACGATTGAGTAAATCAAGACGATTAGAAAAT
CTCATTGCTCAGCTCCCCGGTGAGAAGAAAAATGGCTTATTTGGGAATCTCATTGCTTTGTCATTGGGTT
TGACCCCTAATTTTAAATCAAATTTTGATTTGGCAGAAGATGCTAAATTACAGCTTTCAAAAGATACTTA
CGATGATGATTTAGATAATTTATTGGCGCAAATTGGAGATCAATATGCTGATTTGTTTTTGGCAGCTAAG
AATTTATCAGATGCTATTTTACTTTCAGATATCCTAAGAGTAAATACTGAAATAACTAAGGCTCCCCTAT
CAGCTTCAATGATTAAACGCTACGATGAACATCATCAAGACTTGACTCTTTTAAAAGCTTTAGTTCGACA
ACAACTTCCAGAAAAGTATAAAGAAATCTTTTTTGATCAATCAAAAAACGGATATGCAGGTTATATTGAT
GGGGGAGCTAGCCAAGAAGAATTTTATAAATTTATCAAACCAATTTTAGAAAAAATGGATGGTACTGAGG
AATTATTGGTGAAACTAAATCGTGAAGATTTGCTGCGCAAGCAACGGACCTTTGACAACGGCTCTATTCC
CCATCAAATTCACTTGGGTGAGCTGCATGCTATTTTGAGAAGACAAGAAGACTTTTATCCATTTTTAAAA
GACAATCGTGAGAAGATTGAAAAAATCTTGACTTTTCGAATTCCTTATTATGTTGGTCCATTGGCGCGTG
GCAATAGTCGTTTTGCATGGATGACTCGGAAGTCTGAAGAAACAATTACCCCATGGAATTTTGAAGAAGT
TGTCGATAAAGGTGCTTCAGCTCAATCATTTATTGAACGCATGACAAACTTTGATAAAAATCTTCCAAAT
GAAAAAGTACTACCAAAACATAGTTTGCTTTATGAGTATTTTACGGTTTATAACGAATTGACAAAGGTCA
AATATGTTACTGAAGGAATGCGAAAACCAGCATTTCTTTCAGGTGAACAGAAGAAAGCCATTGTTGATTT
ACTCTTCAAAACAAATCGAAAAGTAACCGTTAAGCAATTAAAAGAAGATTATTTCAAAAAAATAGAATGT
TTTGATAGTGTTGAAATTTCAGGAGTTGAAGATAGATTTAATGCTTCATTAGGTACCTACCATGATTTGC
TAAAAATTATTAAAGATAAAGATTTTTTGGATAATGAAGAAAATGAAGATATCTTAGAGGATATTGTTTT
AACATTGACCTTATTTGAAGATAGGGAGATGATTGAGGAAAGACTTAAAACATATGCTCACCTCTTTGAT
GATAAGGTGATGAAACAGCTTAAACGTCGCCGTTATACTGGTTGGGGACGTTTGTCTCGAAAATTGATTA
ATGGTATTAGGGATAAGCAATCTGGCAAAACAATATTAGATTTTTTGAAATCAGATGGTTTTGCCAATCG
CAATTTTATGCAGCTGATCCATGATGATAGTTTGACATTTAAAGAAGACATTCAAAAAGCACAAGTGTCT
GGACAAGGCGATAGTTTACATGAACATATTGCAAATTTAGCTGGTAGCCCTGCTATTAAAAAAGGTATTT
TACAGACTGTAAAAGTTGTTGATGAATTGGTCAAAGTAATGGGGCGGCATAAGCCAGAAAATATCGTTAT
TGAAATGGCACGTGAAAATCAGACAACTCAAAAGGGCCAGAAAAATTCGCGAGAGCGTATGAAACGAATC
GAAGAAGGTATCAAAGAATTAGGAAGTCAGATTCTTAAAGAGCATCCTGTTGAAAATACTCAATTGCAAA
ATGAAAAGCTCTATCTCTATTATCTCCAAAATGGAAGAGACATGTATGTGGACCAAGAATTAGATATTAA
TCGTTTAAGTGATTATGATGTCGATGCCATTGTTCCACAAAGTTTCCTTAAAGACGATTCAATAGACAAT
AAGGTCTTAACGCGTTCTGATAAAAATCGTGGTAAATCGGATAACGTTCCAAGTGAAGAAGTAGTCAAAA
AGATGAAAAACTATTGGAGACAACTTCTAAACGCCAAGTTAATCACTCAACGTAAGTTTGATAATTTAAC
GAAAGCTGAACGTGGAGGTTTGAGTGAACTTGATAAAGCTGGTTTTATCAAACGCCAATTGGTTGAAACT
CGCCAAATCACTAAGCATGTGGCACAAATTTTGGATAGTCGCATGAATACTAAATACGATGAAAATGATA
AACTTATTCGAGAGGTTAAAGTGATTACCTTAAAATCTAAATTAGTTTCTGACTTCCGAAAAGATTTCCA
ATTCTATAAAGTACGTGAGATTAACAATTACCATCATGCCCATGATGCGTATCTAAATGCCGTCGTTGGA
ACTGCTTTGATTAAGAAATATCCAAAACTTGAATCGGAGTTTGTCTATGGTGATTATAAAGTTTATGATG
TTCGTAAAATGATTGCTAAGTCTGAGCAAGAAATAGGCAAAGCAACCGCAAAATATTTCTTTTACTCTAA
TATCATGAACTTCTTCAAAACAGAAATTACACTTGCAAATGGAGAGATTCGCAAACGCCCTCTAATCGAA
ACTAATGGGGAAACTGGAGAAATTGTCTGGGATAAAGGGCGAGATTTTGCCACAGTGCGCAAAGTATTGT
CCATGCCCCAAGTCAATATTGTCAAGAAAACAGAAGTACAGACAGGCGGATTCTCCAAGGAGTCAATTTT
ACCAAAAAGAAATTCGGACAAGCTTATTGCTCGTAAAAAAGACTGGGATCCAAAAAAATATGGTGGTTTT
GATAGTCCAACGGTAGCTTATTCAGTCCTAGTGGTTGCTAAGGTGGAAAAAGGGAAATCGAAGAAGTTAA
AATCCGTTAAAGAGTTACTAGGGATCACAATTATGGAAAGAAGTTCCTTTGAAAAAAATCCGATTGACTT
TTTAGAAGCTAAAGGATATAAGGAAGTTAAAAAAGACTTAATCATTAAACTACCTAAATATAGTCTTTTT
GAGTTAGAAAACGGTCGTAAACGGATGCTGGCTAGTGCCGGAGAATTACAAAAAGGAAATGAGCTGGCTC
TGCCAAGCAAATATGTGAATTTTTTATATTTAGCTAGTCATTATGAAAAGTTGAAGGGTAGTCCAGAAGA
TAACGAACAAAAACAATTGTTTGTGGAGCAGCATAAGCATTATTTAGATGAGATTATTGAGCAAATCAGT
GAATTTTCTAAGCGTGTTATTTTAGCAGATGCCAATTTAGATAAAGTTCTTAGTGCATATAACAAACATA
GAGACAAACCAATACGTGAACAAGCAGAAAATATTATTCATTTATTTACGTTGACGAATCTTGGAGCTCC
CGCTGCTTTTAAATATTTTGATACAACAATTGATCGTAAACGATATACGTCTACAAAAGAAGTTTTAGAT
GCCACTCTTATCCATCAATCCATCACTGGTCTTTATGAAACACGCATTGATTTGAGTCAGCTAGGAGGTG
ACCCAATTGCCGGATCCAAGGCTAGCCCGAAAAAGAAACGCAAAGTTGGGCGCGCCATTTTCAAACCAGA
AGAACTACGACAGGCACTGATGCCAACTTTGGAGGCACTTTACCGTCAGGATCCAGAATCCCTTCCCTTT
CGTCAACCTGTGGACCCTCAGCTTTTAGGAATCCCTGATTACTTTGATATTGTGAAGAGCCCCATGGATC
TTTCTACCATTAAGAGGAAGTTAGACACTGGACAGTATCAGGAGCCCTGGCAGTATGTCGATGATATTTG
GCTTATGTTCAATAATGCCTGGTTATATAACCGGAAAACATCACGGGTATACAAATACTGCTCCAAGCTC
TCTGAGGTCTTTGAACAAGAAATTGACCCAGTGATGCAAAGCCTTGGATACTGTTGTGGCAGAAAGTTGG
AGTTCTCTCCACAGACACTGTGTTGCTACGGCAAACAGTTGTGCACAATACCTCGTGATGCCACTTATTA
CAGTTACCAGAACAGGTATCATTTCTGTGAGAAGTGTTTCAATGAGATCCAAGGGGAGAGCGTTTCTTTG
GGGGATGACCCTTCCCAGCCTCAAACTACAATAAATAAAGAACAATTTTCCAAGAGAAAAAATGACACAC
TGGATCCTGAACTGTTTGTTGAATGTACAGAGTGCGGAAGAAAGATGCATCAGATCTGTGTCCTTCACCA
TGAGATCATCTGGCCTGCTGGATTCGTCTGTGATGGCTGTTTAAAGAAAAGTGCACGAACTAGGAAAGAA
AATAAGTTTTCTGCTAAAAGGTTGCCATCTACCAGACTTGGCACCTTTCTAGAGAATCGTGTGAATGACT
TTCTGAGGCGACAGAATCACCCTGAGTCAGGAGAGGTCACTGTTAGAGTAGTTCATGCTTCTGACAAAAC
CGTGGAAGTAAAACCAGGCATGAAAGCAAGGTTTGTGGACAGTGGAGAGATGGCAGAATCCTTTCCATAC
CGAACCAAAGCCCTCTTTGCCTTTGAAGAAATTGATGGTGTTGACCTGTGCTTCTTTGGCATGCATGTTC
AAGAGTATGGCTCTGACTGCCCTCCACCCAACCAGAGGAGAGTATACATATCTTACCTCGATAGTGTTCA
TTTCTTCCGTCCTAAATGCTTGAGGACTGCAGTCTATCATGAAATCCTAATTGGATATTTAGAATATGTC
AAGAAATTAGGTTACACAACAGGGCATATTTGGGCATGTCCACCAAGTGAGGGAGATGATTATATCTTCC
ATTGCCATCCTCCTGACCAGAAGATACCCAAGCCCAAGCGACTGCAGGAATGGTACAAAAAAATGCTTGA
CAAGGCTGTATCAGAGCGTATTGTCCATGACTACAAGGATATTTTTAAACAAGCTACTGAAGATAGATTA
ACAAGTGCAAAGGAATTGCCTTATTTCGAGGGTGATTTCTGGCCCAATGTTCTGGAAGAAAGCATTAAGG
AACTGGAACAGGAGGAAGAAGAGAGAAAACGAGAGGAAAACACCAGCAATGAAAGCACAGATGTGACCAA
GGGAGACAGCAAAAATGCTAAAAAGAAGAATAATAAGAAAACCAGCAAAAATAAGAGCAGCCTGAGTAGG
GGCAACAAGAAGAAACCCGGGATGCCCAATGTATCTAACGACCTCTCACAGAAACTATATGCCACCATGG
AGAAGCATAAAGAGGTCTTCTTTGTGATCCGCCTCATTGCTGGCCCTGCTGCCAACTCCCTGCCTCCCAT
TGTTGATCCTGATCCTCTCATCCCCTGCGATCTGATGGATGGTCGGGATGCGTTTCTCACGCTGGCAAGG
GACAAGCACCTGGAGTTCTCTTCACTCCGAAGAGCCCAGTGGTCCACCATGTGCATGCTGGTGGAGCTGC
ACACGCAGAGCCAGGACTACCCGTACGACGTTCCGGACTACGCTTCTTGAGTTTAAACCGCTGATCAGCC
TCGACTGTGCCTTCTAGTTGCCAGCCATCTGTTGTTTGCCCCTCCCCCGTGCCTTCCTTGACCCTGGAAG
GTGCCACTCCCACTGTCCTTTCCTAATAAAATGAGGAAATTGCATCGCATTGTCTGAGTAGGTGTCATTC
TATTCTGGGGGGTGGGGTGGGGCAGGACAGCAAGGGGGAGGATTGGGAAGACAATAGCAGGCATGCTGGG
GATGCGGTGGGCTCTATGGCTTCTGAGGCGGAAAGAACCAGCTGGGGCTCTAGGGGGTATCCCC
[124 nt withheld, positions 7345-7468]
C
[91 nt withheld, positions 7470-7560]
A
[49 nt withheld, positions 7562-7610]
CCTTTGACGTTGGAGTCCACGTTCTTT
[37 nt withheld, positions 7638-7674]
ACCCTATCTCGGTCTATTCTTTTGATTTATAAGGGATTTTGCCGATTTCGGCCTATTGGTTAAAAAATGA
GCTGATTTAACAAAAATTTAACGCGAATTAATTCTGTGGAATGTGTGTCAGTTAGGGTGTGGAAAGTCCC
CAGGCTCCCCAGCAGGCAGAAGTATGCAAAGCATGCATCTCAATTAGTCAGCAACCAGGTGTGGAAAGTC
CCCAGGCTCCCCAGCAGGCAGAAGTATGCAAAGCATGCATCTCAATTAGTCAGCAACCATAGTCCCGCCC
CTAACTCCGCCCATCCCGCCCCTAACTCCGCCCAGTTCCGCCCATTCTCCGCCCCATGGCTGACTAATTT
TTTTTATTTATGCAGAGGCCGAGGCCGCCTCTGCCTCTGAGCTATTCCAGAAGTAGTGAGGAGGCTTTTT
TGGAGGCCTAGGCTTTTGCAAAAAGCTCCCGGGAGCTTGTATATCCATTTTCGGATCTGATCAAGAGACA
GGATGAGGATCGTTTCGCATGATTGAACAAGATGGATTGCACGCAGGTTCTCCGGCCGCTTGGGTGGAGA
GGCTATTCGGCTATGACTGGGCACAACAGACAATCGGCTGCTCTGATGCCGCCGTGTTCCGGCTGTCAGC
GCAGGGGCGCCCGGTTCTTTTTGTCAAGACCGACCTGTCCGGTGCCCTGAATGAACTGCAGGACGAGGCA
GCGCGGCTATCGTGGCTGGCCACGACGGGCGTTCCTTGCGCAGCTGTGCTCGACGTTGTCACTGAAGCGG
GAAGGGACTGGCTGCTATTGGGCGAAGTGCCGGGGCAGGATCTCCTGTCATCTCACCTTGCTCCTGCCGA
GAAAGTATCCATCATGGCTGATGCAATGCGGCGGCTGCATACGCTTGATCCGGCTACCTGCCCATTCGAC
CACCAAGCGAAACATCGCATCGAGCGAGCACGTACTCGGATGGAAGCCGGTCTTGTCGATCAGGATGATC
TGGACGAAGAGCATCAGGGGCTCGCGCCAGCCGAACTGTTCGCCAGGCTCAAGGCGCGCATGCCCGACGG
CGAGGATCTCGTCGTGACCCATGGCGATGCCTGCTTGCCGAATATCATGGTGGAAAATGGCCGCTTTTCT
GGATTCATCGACTGTGGCCGGCTGGGTGTGGCGGACCGCTATCAGGACATAGCGTTGGCTACCCGTGATA
TTGCTGAAGAGCTTGGCGGCGAATGGGCTGACCGCTTCCTCGTGCTTTACGGTATCGCCGCTCCCGATTC
GCAGCGCATCGCCTTCTATCGCCTTCTTGACGAGTTCTTCTGAGCGGGACTCTGGGGTTCGAAATGACCG
ACCAAGCGACGCCCAACCTGCCATCACGAGATTTCGATTCCACCGCCGCCTTCTATGAAAGGTTGGGCTT
CGGAATCGTTTTCCGGGACGCCGGCTGGATGATCCTCCAGCGCGGGGATCTCATGCTGGAGTTCTTCGCC
CACCCCAACTTGTTTATTGCAGCTTATAATGGTTACAAATAAAGCAATAGCATCACAAATTTCACAAATA
AAGCATTTTTTTCACTGCATTCTAGTTGTGGTTTGTCCAAACTCATCAATGTATCTTATCATGTCTGTAT
ACCGTCGACCTCTAGCTAGAGCTTGGCGTAATCATGGTCATAGCTGTTTCCTGTGTGAAATTGTTATCCG
CTCACAATTCCACACAACATACGAGCCGGAAGCATAAAGTGTAAAGCCTGGGGTGCCTAATGAGTGAGCT
AACTCACATTAATTGCGTTGCGCTCACTGCCCGCTTTCCAGTCGGGAAACCTGTCGTGCCAGCTGCATTA
ATGAATCGGCCAACGCGCGGGGAGAGGCGGTTTGCGTATTGGGCGCTCTTCCGCTTCCTCGCTCACTGAC
TCGCTGCGCTCGGTCGTTCGGCTGCGGCGAGCGGTATCAGCTCACTCAAAGGCGGTAATACGGTTATCCA
CAGAATCAGGGGATAACGCAGGAAAGAACATGTGAGCAAAAGGCCAGCAAAAGGCCAGGAACCGTAAAAA
GGCCGCGTTGCTGGCGTTTTTCCATAGGCTCCGCCCCCCTGACGAGCATCACAAAAATCGACGCTCAAGT
CAGAGGTGGCGAAACCCGACAGGACTATAAAGATACCAGGCGTTTCCCCCTGGAAGCTCCCTCGTGCGCT
CTCCTGTTCCGACCCTGCCGCTTACCGGATACCTGTCCGCCTTTCTCCCTTCGGGAAGCGTGGCGCTTTC
TCATAGCTCACGCTGTAGGTATCTCAGTTCGGTGTAGGTCGTTCGCTCCAAGCTGGGCTGTGTGCACGAA
CCCCCCGTTCAGCCCGACCGCTGCGCCTTATCCGGTAACTATCGTCTTGAGTCCAACCCGGTAAGACACG
ACTTATCGCCACTGGCAGCAGCCACTGGTAACAGGATTAGCAGAGCGAGGTATGTAGGCGGTGCTACAGA
GTTCTTGAAGTGGTGGCCTAACTACGGCTACACTAGAAGAACAGTATTTGGTATCTGCGCTCTGCTGAAG
CCAGTTACCTTCGGAAAAAGAGTTGGTAGCTCTTGATCCGGCAAACAAACCACCGCTGGTAGCGGTTTTT
TTGTTTGCAAGCAGCAGATTACGCGCAGAAAAAAAGGATCTCAAGAAGATCCTTTGATCTTTTCTACGGG
GTCTGACGCTCAGTGGAACGAAAACTCACGTTAAGGGATTTTGGTCATGAGATTATCAAAAAGGATCTTC
ACCTAGATCCTTTTAAATTAAAAATGAAGTTTTAAATCAATCTAAAGTATATATGAGTAAACTTGGTCTG
ACAGTTACCAATGCTTAATCAGTGAGGCACCTATCTCAGCGATCTGTCTATTTCGTTCATCCATAGTTGC
CTGACTCCCCGTCGTGTAGATAACTACGATACGGGAGGGCTTACCATCTGGCCCCAGTGCTGCAATGATA
CCGCGAGACCCACGCTCACCGGCTCCAGATTTATCAGCAATAAACCAGCCAGCCGGAAGGGCCGAGCGCA
GAAGTGGTCCTGCAACTTTATCCGCCTCCATCCAGTCTATTAATTGTTGCCGGGAAGCTAGAGTAAGTAG
TTCGCCAGTTAATAGTTTGCGCAACGTTGTTGCCATTGCTACAGGCATCGTGGTGTCACGCTCGTCGTTT
GGTATGGCTTCATTCAGCTCCGGTTCCCAACGATCAAGGCGAGTTACATGATCCCCCATGTTGTGCAAAA
AAGCGGTTAGCTCCTTCGGTCCTCCGATCGTTGTCAGAAGTAAGTTGGCCGCAGTGTTATCACTCATGGT
TATGGCAGCACTGCATAATTCTCTTACTGTCATGCCATCCGTAAGATGCTTTTCTGTGACTGGTGAGTAC
TCAACCAAGTCATTCTGAGAATAGTGTATGCGGCGACCGAGTTGCTCTTGCCCGGCGTCAATACGGGATA
ATACCGCGCCACATAGCAGAACTTTAAAAGTGCTCATCATTGGAAAACGTTCTTCGGGGCGAAAACTCTC
AAGGATCTTACCGCTGTTGAGATCCAGTTCGATGTAACCCACTCGTGCACCCAACTGATCTTCAGCATCT
TTTACTTTCACCAGCGTTTCTGGGTGAGCAAAAACAGGAAGGCAAAATGCCGCAAAAAAGGGAATAAGGG
CGACACGGAAATGTTGAATACTCATACTCTTCCTTTTTCAATATTATTGAAGCATTTATCAGGGTTATTG
TCTCATGAGCGGATACATATTTGAATGTATTTAGAAAAATAAACAAATAGGGGTTCCGCGCACATTTCCC
CGAAAAGTGCCACCTGACGTC
Features (pLannotate 1.2.2; 22 found; start..end, strand, type, name):
     28..80      -  misc_feature   bom (fragment): basis of mobility region from pBR322
    235..614     +  enhancer       CMV enhancer: human cytomegalovirus immediate early enhancer
    615..818     +  promoter       CMV promoter: human cytomegalovirus (CMV) immediate early promoter
    814..847     +  LTR            5' LTR (truncated) (fragment): truncated 5' long terminal repeat (LTR) from HIV-1
    863..881     +  promoter       T7 promoter: promoter for bacteriophage T7 RNA polymerase
    907..972     +  CDS            3xFLAG: three tandem FLAG® epitope tags, followed by an enterokinase cleavage site
   1009..5112    +  CDS            dCas9: catalytically dead mutant of the Cas9 endonuclease from the Streptococcus pyogenes Type II CRISPR/Cas system RNA-guided DNA-binding protein that lacks endonuclease activity due to the D10A mutation in the RuvC catalytic domain and the H840A mutation in the HNH catalytic domain
   5167..7017    +  CDS            p300 core: catalytic histone acetyltransferase core of the human E1A-associated protein p300 (Delvecchio et al., 2013); EP300
   7075..7299    +  polyA_signal   bGH poly(A) signal: bovine growth hormone polyadenylation signal
   7303..7324    +  promoter       SV40 promoter (fragment): SV40 enhancer and early promoter
   7345..7773    +  rep_origin     f1 ori (sequence partly withheld): f1 bacteriophage origin of replication; arrow indicates direction of (+) strand synthesis
   7787..8116    +  promoter       SV40 promoter: SV40 enhancer and early promoter
   8183..8974    +  CDS            neo: KKA2_KLEPN - Also known as kan, nptII. Experimental evidence at protein level: Swiss-Prot protein existence level 1. Resistance to kanamycin, neomycin, paromomycin, ribostamycin, butirosin and gentamicin B. From Klebsiella pneumoniae.
   8998..9156    +  CDS            ble (fragment): BLE_KLEPN - Experimental evidence at protein level: Swiss-Prot protein existence level 1. Binding protein with a strong affinity to the bleomycin family of antibiotics. Binds to CL990; an antimitotic-antibiotic compound. From Klebsiella pneumoniae.
   9151..9272    +  polyA_signal   SV40 poly(A) signal: SV40 polyadenylation signal
   9343..9365    -  protein_bind   lac operator (fragment): The lac repressor binds to the lac operator to inhibit transcription in E. coli. This inhibition can be relieved by adding lactose or isopropyl-β-D-thiogalactopyranoside (IPTG). lac repressor encoded by lacI
   9369..9399    -  promoter       lac promoter: promoter for the E. coli lac operon
   9414..9435    -  protein_bind   CAP binding site: CAP binding activates transcription in the presence of cAMP. E. coli catabolite activator protein
   9448..9540    -  CDS            lacI (fragment): lac repressor; lacI; The lac repressor binds to the lac operator to inhibit transcription in E. coli. This inhibition can be relieved by adding lactose or isopropyl-β-D-thiogalactopyranoside (IPTG).
   9723..10308   -  rep_origin     ori: high-copy-number ColE1/pMB1/pBR322/pUC origin of replication
  10479..11339   -  CDS            AmpR: β-lactamase; bla; confers resistance to ampicillin, carbenicillin, and related antibiotics
  11340..11444   -  promoter       AmpR promoter: bla
