[The description below was written by a language model from this plasmid's Addgene catalogue record, the feature table of its GenBank file and pLannotate feature annotations shown in this document.]
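Description:
pcDNA-dCas9-p300 Core is an 11,475 bp mammalian expression plasmid built on the pcDNA3.1 backbone for CRISPR-based epigenome editing. In bacteria it is maintained through a ColE1/pUC-type origin and selected with ampicillin via the β-lactamase gene. The catalogue lists it as low copy despite the nominally high-copy origin annotation. An f1 origin is also present. For mammalian cells, an SV40 promoter drives the neomycin phosphotransferase gene, terminated by an SV40 polyadenylation signal, allowing G418 selection of stable transfectants. Short annotated fragments (an HIV-1 LTR piece, ble, lacI, bom) appear to be backbone remnants or software matches rather than functional parts.

The payload is a roughly 6.1 kb fusion open reading frame placed between the CMV enhancer/promoter and the bovine growth hormone polyadenylation signal, with a T7 promoter just upstream of the coding region. It encodes Streptococcus pyogenes Cas9 carrying the D10A and H840A mutations, which abolish RuvC and HNH nuclease activity while preserving guide RNA-directed DNA binding. This dCas9 is fused at its C terminus to the histone acetyltransferase core of human p300 (residues 1048–1664). The protein carries an N-terminal FLAG epitope (annotated as 3xFLAG) and SV40 nuclear localization signal, plus a C-terminal SV40 NLS and HA tag, for nuclear targeting and detection. No guide RNA cassette is annotated, so guides must be supplied from a separate construct. When targeted by a guide RNA, the fusion brings acetyltransferase activity to the chosen locus, and the associated publication describes its use to activate genes from promoters and enhancers. The accompanying GenBank record covers only a 478 bp unannotated portion, so the feature details here come from the full-sequence annotation.
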