Addgene plasmid #61357: pcDNA-dCas9-p300 Core
Purpose: encodes S. pyogenes dCas9 with c-terminal fusion of human p300 HAT core (aa 1048-1664) driven by CMV promoter
Depositing lab: Charles Gersbach. Depositing organization: Duke University. Publication: Epigenome editing by a CRISPR-Cas9-based acetyltransferase activates genes from promoters and enhancers. Hilton IB, D'Ippolito AM, Vockley CM, Thakore PI, Crawford GE, Reddy TE, Gersbach CA. Nat Biotechnol. 2015 May;33(5):510-7. doi: 10.1038/nbt.3199. Epub 2015 Apr 6. PubMed 25849900.
Backbone
  Vector backbone: pcDNA3.1
  Backbone manufacturer: Invitrogen; Life Technologies
  Total vector size (bp): 11475
  Vector type: Mammalian Expression, CRISPR, Synthetic Biology
  Selectable markers: Neomycin (select with G418)
Growth in bacteria
  Bacterial resistance: Ampicillin, 100 μg/mL
  Growth temperature: 30°C
  Growth strain: Stbl3
  Growth instructions: May require longer growth times.
  Copy number: Low Copy
Gene/Insert
  Gene/Insert name: S.pyogenes dCas9 with c-terminal human p300 Core effector fusion (aa 1048-1664 of human p300)
  Species: H. sapiens (human), Synthetic; S. pyogenes
  Insert size (bp): 6138
  Mutation: D10A; H840A in S.pyogenes Cas9
  GenBank ID: WP_010922251.1 NP_001420.2
  Entrez Gene: EP300 (a.k.a. KAT3B, MKHK2, RSTS2, p300)
  Promoter: CMV
  Tag / fusion protein: Flag (N terminal on insert); SV40 NLS (N terminal on insert); SV40 NLS (C terminal on insert); HA (C terminal on insert)
  Cloning method: Restriction Enzyme; 5′ cloning site AscI (not destroyed); 3′ cloning site PmeI (not destroyed)
  Sequencing primers: 5′ CMV F; 3′ Bgh R
Terms and licenses: Academic/Nonprofit Terms; Industry Terms: Not Available to Industry
How to cite: pcDNA-dCas9-p300 Core was a gift from Charles Gersbach (Addgene plasmid # 61357 ; http://n2t.net/addgene:61357 ; RRID:Addgene_61357)
