LOCUS       Exported 478 bp ds-DNA linear SYN 20-MAY-2021
DEFINITION  encodes S. pyogenes dCas9 with c-terminal fusion of human p300 HAT
            core (aa 1048-1664) driven by CMV promoter.
ACCESSION   .
VERSION     .
KEYWORDS    pcDNA-dCas9-p300 Core
SOURCE      synthetic DNA construct
  ORGANISM  synthetic DNA construct
REFERENCE   1 (bases 1 to 478)
  AUTHORS   Hilton IB, D'Ippolito AM, Vockley CM, Thakore PI, Crawford GE, Reddy
            TE, Gersbach CA
  TITLE     Epigenome editing by a CRISPR-Cas9-based acetyltransferase activates
            genes from promoters and enhancers.
  JOURNAL   Nat Biotechnol. 2015 May;33(5):510-7. doi: 10.1038/nbt.3199. Epub
            2015 Apr 6.
  PUBMED    25849900
REFERENCE   2 (bases 1 to 478)
  AUTHORS   .
  TITLE     Direct Submission
  JOURNAL   Exported May 20, 2021 from SnapGene Server 1.1.58
            http://www.snapgene.com
FEATURES             Location/Qualifiers
     source          1..478
                     /organism="synthetic DNA construct"
                     /mol_type="other DNA"
ORIGIN
        1 cgttcagctt tcgttaaatt atcaaactta cgttgagtga ttaacttggc gtttagaagt
       61 tgtctccaat agtttttcat ctttttgact acttcttcac ttggaacgtt atccgattta
      121 ccacgatttt tatcagaacg cgttaagacc ttattgtcta ttgaatcgtc tttaaggaaa
      181 ctttgtggaa caatggcatc gacatcataa tcacttaaac gattaatatc taattcttgg
      241 tccacataca tgtctcttcc attttggaga taatagagat agagcttttc attttgcaat
      301 tgagtatttt caacaggatg ctctttaaga atctgacttc ctaattcttt gataccttct
      361 tcgattcgtt tcatacgctc tcgcgaattt ttctggccct tttgagttgt ctgattttca
      421 cgtgccattt caataacgat attttctggc ttatgccgcc ccattacttt gaccaatt
//
