>Addgene plasmid #61357 | pcDNA-dCas9-p300 Core | depositor partial sequence | sequence record 99785 | p300 Core Effector Fusion (aa 1048-1664 of human p300)
GCTAGGAGGTGACCCAATTGCCGGATCCAAGGCTAGCCCGAAAAAGAAACGCAAAGTTGGGCGCGCCATT
TTCAAACCAGAAGAACTACGACAGGCACTGATGCCAACTTTGGAGGCACTTTACCGTCAGGATCCAGAAT
CCCTTCCCTTTCGTCAACCTGTGGACCCTCAGCTTTTAGGAATCCCTGATTACTTTGATATTGTGAAGAG
CCCCATGGATCTTTCTACCATTAAGAGGAAGTTAGACACTGGACAGTATCAGGAGCCCTGGCAGTATGTC
GATGATATTTGGCTTATGTTCAATAATGCCTGGTTATATAACCGGAAAACATCACGGGTATACAAATACT
GCTCCAAGCTCTCTGAGGTCTTTGAACAAGAAATTGACCCAGTGATGCAAAGCCTTGGATACTGTTGTGG
CAGAAAGTTGGAGTTCTCTCCACAGACACTGTGTTGCTACGGCAAACAGTTGTGCACAATACCTCGTGAT
GCCACTTATTACAGTTACCAGAACAGGTATCATTTCTGTGAGAAGTGTTTCAATGAGATCCAAGGGGAGA
GCGTTTCTTTGGGGGATGACCCTTCCCAGCCTCAAACTACAATAAATAAAGAACAATTTTCCAAGAGAAA
AAATGACACACTGGATCCTGAACTGTTTGTTGAATGTACAGAGTGCGGAAGAAAGATGCATCAGATCTGT
GTCCTTCACCATGAGATCATCTGGCCTGCTGGATTCGTCTGTGATGGCTGTTTAAAGAAAAGTGCACGAA
CTAGGAAAGAAAATAAGTTTTCTGCTAAAAGGTTGCCATCTACCAGACTTGGCACCTTTCTAGAGAATCG
TGTGAATGACTTTCTGAGGCGACAGAATCACCCTGAGTCAGGAGAGGTCACTGTTAGAGTAGTTCATGCT
TCTGACAAAACCGTGGAAGTAAAACCAGGCATGAAAGCAAGGTTTGTGGACAGTGGAGAGATGGCAGAAT
CCTTTCCATACCGAACCAAAGCCCTCTTTGCCTTTGAAGAAATTGATGGTGTTGACCTGTGCTTCTTTGG
CATGCATGTTCAAGAGTATGGCTCTGACTGCCCTCCACCCAACCAGAGGAGAGTATACATATCTTACCTC
GATAGTGTTCATTTCTTCCGTCCTAAATGCTTGAGGACTGCAGTCTATCATGAAATCCTAATTGGATATT
TAGAATATGTCAAGAAATTAGGTTACACAACAGGGCATATTTGGGCATGTCCACCAAGTGAGGGAGATGA
TTATATCTTCCATTGCCATCCTCCTGACCAGAAGATACCCAAGCCCAAGCGACTGCAGGAATGGTACAAA
AAAATGCTTGACAAGGCTGTATCAGAGCGTATTGTCCATGACTACAAGGATATTTTTAAACAAGCTACTG
AAGATAGATTAACAAGTGCAAAGGAATTGCCTTATTTCGAGGGTGATTTCTGGCCCAATGTTCTGGAAGA
AAGCATTAAGGAACTGGAACAGGAGGAAGAAGAGAGAAAACGAGAGGAAAACACCAGCAATGAAAGCACA
GATGTGACCAAGGGAGACAGCAAAAATGCTAAAAAGAAGAATAATAAGAAAACCAGCAAAAATAAGAGCA
GCCTGAGTAGGGGCAACAAGAAGAAACCCGGGATGCCCAATGTATCTAACGACCTCTCACAGAAACTATA
TGCCACCATGGAGAAGCATAAAGAGGTCTTCTTTGTGATCCGCCTCATTGCTGGCCCTGCTGCCAACTCC
CTGCCTCCCATTGTTGATCCTGATCCTCTCATCCCCTGCGATCTGATGGATGGTCGGGATGCGTTTCTCA
CGCTGGCAAGGGACAAGCACCTGGAGTTCTCTTCACTCCGAAGAGCCCAGTGGTCCACCATGTGCATGCT
GGTGGAGCTGCACACGCAGAGCCAGGACTACCCGTACGACGTTCCGGACTACGCTTCTTGAGTTTAAACC
GCTGATCAGCCTCGACTGTGCCTTCTAGTTGCCAGCCATCTGTTGTT
