>Addgene plasmid #61357 | pcDNA-dCas9-p300 Core | addgene partial sequence | sequence record 107978 | BGH-rev 5'-TAGAAGGCACAGTCGAGG-3'
AGCGTAGTCCGGAACGTCGTACGGGTAGTCCTGGCTCTGCGTGTGCAGCTCCACCAGCATGCACATGGTG
GACCACTGGGCTCTTCGGAGTGAAGAGAACTCCAGGTGCTTGTCCCTTGCCAGCGTGAGAAACGCATCCC
GACCATCCATCAGATCGCAGGGGATGAGAGGATCAGGATCAACAATGGGAGGCAGGGAGTTGGCAGCAGG
GCCAGCAATGAGGCGGATCACAAAGAAGACCTCTTTATGCTTCTCCATGGTGGCATATAGTTTCTGTGAG
AGGTCGTTAGATACATTGGGCATCCCGGGTTTCTTCTTGTTGCCCCTACTCAGGCTGCTCTTATTTTTGC
TGGTTTTCTTATTATTCTTCTTTTTAGCATTTTTGCTGTCTCCCTTGGTCACATCTGTGCTTTCATTGCT
GGTGTTTTCCTCTCGTTTTCTCTCTTCTTCCTCCTGTTCCAGTTCCTTAATGCTTTCTTCCAGAACATTG
GGCCAGAAATCACCCTCGAAATAAGGCAATTCCTTTGCACTTGTTAATCTATCTTCAGTAGCTTGTTTAA
AAATATCCTTGTAGTCATGGACAATACGCTCTGATACAGCCTTGTCAAGCATTTTTTTGTACCATTCCTG
CAGTCGCTTGGGCTTGGGTATCTTCTGGTCAGGAGGATGGCAATGGAAGATATAATCATCTCCCTCACTT
GGTGGACATGCCC
