>Addgene plasmid #61357 | pcDNA-dCas9-p300 Core | addgene partial sequence | sequence record 109246 | dCas9-F3 5'-CACGCATTGATTTGAGTCAGC-3'
GTTGGGCGCGCCATTTTCAAACCAGAAGAACTACGACAGGCACTGATGCCAACTTTGGAGGCACTTTACC
GTCAGGATCCAGAATCCCTTCCCTTTCGTCAACCTGTGGACCCTCAGCTTTTAGGAATCCCTGATTACTT
TGATATTGTGAAGAGCCCCATGGATCTTTCTACCATTAAGAGGAAGTTAGACACTGGACAGTATCAGGAG
CCCTGGCAGTATGTCGATGATATTTGGCTTATGTTCAATAATGCCTGGTTATATAACCGGAAAACATCAC
GGGTATACAAATACTGCTCCAAGCTCTCTGAGGTCTTTGAACAAGAAATTGACCCAGTGATGCAAAGCCT
TGGATACTGTTGTGGCAGAAAGTTGGAGTTCTCTCCACAGACACTGTGTTGCTACGGCAAACAGTTGTGC
ACAATACCTCGTGATGCCACTTATTACAGTTACCAGAACAGGTATCATTTCTGTGAGAAGTGTTTCAATG
AGATCCAAGGGGAGAGCGTTTCTTTGGGGGATGACCCTTCCCAGCCTCAAACTACAATAAATAAAGAACA
ATTTTCCAAGAGAAAAAATGACACACTGGATCCTGAACTGTTTGTTGAATGTACAGAGTGCGGAAGAAAG
ATGCATCAGATCTGTGTCCTTCACCATGAGATCATCTGGCCTGCTGGATTCGTCTGTGATGGCTG
