>Addgene plasmid #61357 | pcDNA-dCas9-p300 Core | addgene partial sequence | sequence record 118364 | CMV-F 5'-CGCAAATGGGCGGTAGGCGTG-3'
CTCTCTGGCTAACTAGAGAACCCACTGCTTACTGGCTTATCGAAATTAATACGACTCACTATAGGGAGAC
CCAAGCTGGCTAGCGCCATGGACTACAAAGACCATGACGGTGATTATAAAGATCATGACATCGATTACAA
GGATGACGATGACAAGATGGCCCCCAAGAAGAAGAGGAAGGTGGGCCGCGGAATGGATAAGAAATACTCA
ATAGGCTTAGCTATCGGCACAAATAGCGTCGGATGGGCGGTGATCACTGATGAATATAAGGTTCCGTCTA
AAAAGTTCAAGGTTCTGGGAAATACAGACCGCCACAGTATCAAAAAAAATCTTATAGGGGCTCTTTTATT
TGACAGTGGAGAGACAGCGGAAGCGACTCGTCTCAAACGGACAGCTCGTAGAAGGTATACACGTCGGAAG
AATCGTATTTGTTATCTACAGGAGATTTTTTCAAATGAGATGGCGAAAGTAGATGATAGTTTCTTTCATC
GACTTGAAGAGTCTTTTTTGGTGGAAGAAGACAAGAAGCATGAACGTCATCCTATTTTTGGAAATATAGT
AGATGAAGTTGCTTATCATGAGAAATATCCAACTATCTATCATCTGCGAAAAAAATTGGTAGATTCTACT
GATAAAGCGGATTT
