LOCUS       Exported 11478 bp ds-DNA circular SYN 29-MAR-2022
DEFINITION  encodes S. pyogenes dCas9 with c-terminal fusion of human p300 HAT
            core (aa 1048-1664) driven by CMV promoter.
ACCESSION   .
VERSION     .
KEYWORDS    pcDNA-dCas9-p300 Core
SOURCE      synthetic DNA construct
  ORGANISM  synthetic DNA construct
REFERENCE   1 (bases 1 to 11478)
  AUTHORS   Hilton IB, D'Ippolito AM, Vockley CM, Thakore PI, Crawford GE, Reddy
            TE, Gersbach CA
  TITLE     Epigenome editing by a CRISPR-Cas9-based acetyltransferase activates
            genes from promoters and enhancers.
  JOURNAL   Nat Biotechnol. 2015 May;33(5):510-7. doi: 10.1038/nbt.3199. Epub
            2015 Apr 6.
  PUBMED    25849900
REFERENCE   2 (bases 1 to 11478)
  AUTHORS   .
  TITLE     Direct Submission
  JOURNAL   Exported Mar 29, 2022 from SnapGene Server 1.1.58
            http://www.snapgene.com
FEATURES             Location/Qualifiers
     source          1..11478
                     /organism="synthetic DNA construct"
                     /mol_type="other DNA"
     promoter        5..334
                     /label=SV40 promoter
                     /note="SV40 enhancer and early promoter"
     rep_origin      185..320
                     /label=SV40 ori
                     /note="SV40 origin of replication"
     primer_bind     247..266
                     /label=SV40pro-F
                     /note="SV40 promoter/origin, forward primer"
     CDS             401..1195
                     /codon_start=1
                     /gene="aph(3')-II (or nptII)"
                     /product="aminoglycoside phosphotransferase from Tn5"
                     /label=NeoR/KanR
                     /note="confers resistance to neomycin, kanamycin, and G418
                     (Geneticin(R))"
                     /translation="MIEQDGLHAGSPAAWVERLFGYDWAQQTIGCSDAAVFRLSAQGRP
                     VLFVKTDLSGALNELQDEAARLSWLATTGVPCAAVLDVVTEAGRDWLLLGEVPGQDLLS
                     SHLAPAEKVSIMADAMRRLHTLDPATCPFDHQAKHRIERARTRMEAGLVDQDDLDEEHQ
                     GLAPAELFARLKARMPDGEDLVVTHGDACLPNIMVENGRFSGFIDCGRLGVADRYQDIA
                     LATRDIAEELGGEWADRFLVLYGIAAPDSQRIAFYRLLDEFF"
     primer_bind     complement(455..474)
                     /label=Neo-R
                     /note="Neomycin resistance gene, reverse primer"
     primer_bind     1065..1084
                     /label=Neo-F
                     /note="Neomycin resistance gene, forward primer"
     polyA_signal    1369..1490
                     /label=SV40 poly(A) signal
                     /note="SV40 polyadenylation signal"
     primer_bind     complement(1406..1425)
                     /label=SV40pA-R
                     /note="SV40 polyA, reverse primer"
     primer_bind     1460..1479
                     /label=EBV-rev
                     /note="SV40 polyA terminator, reverse primer"
     primer_bind     complement(1539..1555)
                     /label=M13 rev
                     /note="common sequencing primer, one of multiple similar
                     variants"
     primer_bind     complement(1539..1555)
                     /label=M13 Reverse
                     /note="In lacZ gene. Also called M13-rev"
     primer_bind     complement(1552..1574)
                     /label=M13/pUC Reverse
                     /note="In lacZ gene"
     protein_bind    1563..1579
                     /label=lac operator
                     /bound_moiety="lac repressor encoded by lacI"
                     /note="The lac repressor binds to the lac operator to
                     inhibit transcription in E. coli. This inhibition can be
                     relieved by adding lactose or
                     isopropyl-beta-D-thiogalactopyranoside (IPTG)."
     promoter        complement(1587..1617)
                     /label=lac promoter
                     /note="promoter for the E. coli lac operon"
     protein_bind    1632..1653
                     /label=CAP binding site
                     /bound_moiety="E. coli catabolite activator protein"
                     /note="CAP binding activates transcription in the presence
                     of cAMP."
     primer_bind     complement(1770..1787)
                     /label=L4440
                     /note="L4440 vector, forward primer"
     rep_origin      complement(1941..2529)
                     /direction=LEFT
                     /label=ori
                     /note="high-copy-number ColE1/pMB1/pBR322/pUC origin of
                     replication"
     primer_bind     complement(2021..2040)
                     /label=pBR322ori-F
                     /note="pBR322 origin, forward primer"
     CDS             complement(2700..3560)
                     /codon_start=1
                     /gene="bla"
                     /product="beta-lactamase"
                     /label=AmpR
                     /note="confers resistance to ampicillin, carbenicillin, and
                     related antibiotics"
                     /translation="MSIQHFRVALIPFFAAFCLPVFAHPETLVKVKDAEDQLGARVGYI
                     ELDLNSGKILESFRPEERFPMMSTFKVLLCGAVLSRIDAGQEQLGRRIHYSQNDLVEYS
                     PVTEKHLTDGMTVRELCSAAITMSDNTAANLLLTTIGGPKELTAFLHNMGDHVTRLDRW
                     EPELNEAIPNDERDTTMPVAMATTLRKLLTGELLTLASRQQLIDWMEADKVAGPLLRSA
                     LPAGWFIADKSGAGERGSRGIIAALGPDGKPSRIVVIYTTGSQATMDERNRQIAEIGAS
                     LIKHW"
     primer_bind     3323..3342
                     /label=Amp-R
                     /note="Ampicillin resistance gene, reverse primer"
     promoter        complement(3561..3665)
                     /gene="bla"
                     /label=AmpR promoter
     primer_bind     complement(3740..3759)
                     /label=pRS-marker
                     /note="pRS vectors, use to sequence yeast selectable
                     marker"
     enhancer        3931..4310
                     /label=CMV enhancer
                     /note="human cytomegalovirus immediate early enhancer"
     promoter        4311..4514
                     /label=CMV promoter
                     /note="human cytomegalovirus (CMV) immediate early
                     promoter"
     primer_bind     4465..4485
                     /label=CMV-F
                     /note="Human CMV immediate early promoter, forward primer"
     primer_bind     4559..4578
                     /label=T7
                     /note="T7 promoter, forward primer"
     promoter        4559..4577
                     /label=T7 promoter
                     /note="promoter for bacteriophage T7 RNA polymerase"
     CDS             4603..4668
                     /codon_start=1
                     /product="three tandem FLAG(R) epitope tags, followed by an
                     enterokinase cleavage site"
                     /label=3xFLAG
                     /translation="DYKDHDGDYKDHDIDYKDDDDK"
     CDS             4675..4695
                     /codon_start=1
                     /product="nuclear localization signal of SV40 (simian virus
                     40) large T antigen"
                     /label=SV40 NLS
                     /translation="PKKKRKV"
     CDS             4705..8808
                     /codon_start=1
                     /product="catalytically dead mutant of the Cas9
                     endonuclease from the Streptococcus pyogenes Type II
                     CRISPR/Cas system"
                     /label=dCas9
                     /note="RNA-guided DNA-binding protein that lacks
                     endonuclease activity due to the D10A mutation in the RuvC
                     catalytic domain and the H840A mutation in the HNH
                     catalytic domain"
                     /translation="MDKKYSIGLAIGTNSVGWAVITDEYKVPSKKFKVLGNTDRHSIKK
                     NLIGALLFDSGETAEATRLKRTARRRYTRRKNRICYLQEIFSNEMAKVDDSFFHRLEES
                     FLVEEDKKHERHPIFGNIVDEVAYHEKYPTIYHLRKKLVDSTDKADLRLIYLALAHMIK
                     FRGHFLIEGDLNPDNSDVDKLFIQLVQTYNQLFEENPINASGVDAKAILSARLSKSRRL
                     ENLIAQLPGEKKNGLFGNLIALSLGLTPNFKSNFDLAEDAKLQLSKDTYDDDLDNLLAQ
                     IGDQYADLFLAAKNLSDAILLSDILRVNTEITKAPLSASMIKRYDEHHQDLTLLKALVR
                     QQLPEKYKEIFFDQSKNGYAGYIDGGASQEEFYKFIKPILEKMDGTEELLVKLNREDLL
                     RKQRTFDNGSIPHQIHLGELHAILRRQEDFYPFLKDNREKIEKILTFRIPYYVGPLARG
                     NSRFAWMTRKSEETITPWNFEEVVDKGASAQSFIERMTNFDKNLPNEKVLPKHSLLYEY
                     FTVYNELTKVKYVTEGMRKPAFLSGEQKKAIVDLLFKTNRKVTVKQLKEDYFKKIECFD
                     SVEISGVEDRFNASLGTYHDLLKIIKDKDFLDNEENEDILEDIVLTLTLFEDREMIEER
                     LKTYAHLFDDKVMKQLKRRRYTGWGRLSRKLINGIRDKQSGKTILDFLKSDGFANRNFM
                     QLIHDDSLTFKEDIQKAQVSGQGDSLHEHIANLAGSPAIKKGILQTVKVVDELVKVMGR
                     HKPENIVIEMARENQTTQKGQKNSRERMKRIEEGIKELGSQILKEHPVENTQLQNEKLY
                     LYYLQNGRDMYVDQELDINRLSDYDVDAIVPQSFLKDDSIDNKVLTRSDKNRGKSDNVP
                     SEEVVKKMKNYWRQLLNAKLITQRKFDNLTKAERGGLSELDKAGFIKRQLVETRQITKH
                     VAQILDSRMNTKYDENDKLIREVKVITLKSKLVSDFRKDFQFYKVREINNYHHAHDAYL
                     NAVVGTALIKKYPKLESEFVYGDYKVYDVRKMIAKSEQEIGKATAKYFFYSNIMNFFKT
                     EITLANGEIRKRPLIETNGETGEIVWDKGRDFATVRKVLSMPQVNIVKKTEVQTGGFSK
                     ESILPKRNSDKLIARKKDWDPKKYGGFDSPTVAYSVLVVAKVEKGKSKKLKSVKELLGI
                     TIMERSSFEKNPIDFLEAKGYKEVKKDLIIKLPKYSLFELENGRKRMLASAGELQKGNE
                     LALPSKYVNFLYLASHYEKLKGSPEDNEQKQLFVEQHKHYLDEIIEQISEFSKRVILAD
                     ANLDKVLSAYNKHRDKPIREQAENIIHLFTLTNLGAPAAFKYFDTTIDRKRYTSTKEVL
                     DATLIHQSITGLYETRIDLSQLGGD"
     CDS             8833..8853
                     /codon_start=1
                     /product="nuclear localization signal of SV40 (simian virus
                     40) large T antigen"
                     /label=SV40 NLS
                     /translation="PKKKRKV"
     CDS             8863..10713
                     /codon_start=1
                     /gene="EP300"
                     /product="catalytic histone acetyltransferase core of the
                     human E1A-associated protein p300 (Delvecchio et al.,
                     2013)"
                     /label=p300 core
                     /translation="IFKPEELRQALMPTLEALYRQDPESLPFRQPVDPQLLGIPDYFDI
                     VKSPMDLSTIKRKLDTGQYQEPWQYVDDIWLMFNNAWLYNRKTSRVYKYCSKLSEVFEQ
                     EIDPVMQSLGYCCGRKLEFSPQTLCCYGKQLCTIPRDATYYSYQNRYHFCEKCFNEIQG
                     ESVSLGDDPSQPQTTINKEQFSKRKNDTLDPELFVECTECGRKMHQICVLHHEIIWPAG
                     FVCDGCLKKSARTRKENKFSAKRLPSTRLGTFLENRVNDFLRRQNHPESGEVTVRVVHA
                     SDKTVEVKPGMKARFVDSGEMAESFPYRTKALFAFEEIDGVDLCFFGMHVQEYGSDCPP
                     PNQRRVYISYLDSVHFFRPKCLRTAVYHEILIGYLEYVKKLGYTTGHIWACPPSEGDDY
                     IFHCHPPDQKIPKPKRLQEWYKKMLDKAVSERIVHDYKDIFKQATEDRLTSAKELPYFE
                     GDFWPNVLEESIKELEQEEEERKREENTSNESTDVTKGDSKNAKKKNNKKTSKNKSSLS
                     RGNKKKPGMPNVSNDLSQKLYATMEKHKEVFFVIRLIAGPAANSLPPIVDPDPLIPCDL
                     MDGRDAFLTLARDKHLEFSSLRRAQWSTMCMLVELHTQSQD"
     regulatory      10477..10486
                     /regulatory_class="other"
                     /note="vertebrate consensus sequence for strong initiation
                     of translation (Kozak, 1987)"
     CDS             10714..10740
                     /codon_start=1
                     /product="HA (human influenza hemagglutinin) epitope tag"
                     /label=HA
                     /translation="YPYDVPDYA"
     primer_bind     complement(10765..10782)
                     /label=BGH-rev
                     /note="Bovine growth hormone terminator, reverse primer.
                     Also called BGH reverse"
     polyA_signal    10771..10995
                     /label=bGH poly(A) signal
                     /note="bovine growth hormone polyadenylation signal"
     rep_origin      11041..11469
                     /direction=RIGHT
                     /label=f1 ori
                     /note="f1 bacteriophage origin of replication; arrow
                     indicates direction of (+) strand synthesis"
     primer_bind     complement(11128..11147)
                     /label=F1ori-R
                     /note="F1 origin, reverse primer"
     primer_bind     11338..11359
                     /label=F1ori-F
                     /note="F1 origin, forward primer"
     primer_bind     complement(11478..20)
                     /label=pBABE 3'
                     /note="SV40 enhancer, reverse primer for pBABE vectors"
ORIGIN
        1 gaatgtgtgt cagttagggt gtggaaagtc cccaggctcc ccagcaggca gaagtatgca
       61 aagcatgcat ctcaattagt cagcaaccag gtgtggaaag tccccaggct ccccagcagg
      121 cagaagtatg caaagcatgc atctcaatta gtcagcaacc atagtcccgc ccctaactcc
      181 gcccatcccg cccctaactc cgcccagttc cgcccattct ccgccccatg gctgactaat
      241 tttttttatt tatgcagagg ccgaggccgc ctctgcctct gagctattcc agaagtagtg
      301 aggaggcttt tttggaggcc taggcttttg caaaaagctc ccgggagctt gtatatccat
      361 tttcggatct gatcaagaga caggatgagg atcgtttcgc atgattgaac aagatggatt
      421 gcacgcaggt tctccggccg cttgggtgga gaggctattc ggctatgact gggcacaaca
      481 gacaatcggc tgctctgatg ccgccgtgtt ccggctgtca gcgcaggggc gcccggttct
      541 ttttgtcaag accgacctgt ccggtgccct gaatgaactg caggacgagg cagcgcggct
      601 atcgtggctg gccacgacgg gcgttccttg cgcagctgtg ctcgacgttg tcactgaagc
      661 gggaagggac tggctgctat tgggcgaagt gccggggcag gatctcctgt catctcacct
      721 tgctcctgcc gagaaagtat ccatcatggc tgatgcaatg cggcggctgc atacgcttga
      781 tccggctacc tgcccattcg accaccaagc gaaacatcgc atcgagcgag cacgtactcg
      841 gatggaagcc ggtcttgtcg atcaggatga tctggacgaa gagcatcagg ggctcgcgcc
      901 agccgaactg ttcgccaggc tcaaggcgcg catgcccgac ggcgaggatc tcgtcgtgac
      961 ccatggcgat gcctgcttgc cgaatatcat ggtggaaaat ggccgctttt ctggattcat
     1021 cgactgtggc cggctgggtg tggcggaccg ctatcaggac atagcgttgg ctacccgtga
     1081 tattgctgaa gagcttggcg gcgaatgggc tgaccgcttc ctcgtgcttt acggtatcgc
     1141 cgctcccgat tcgcagcgca tcgccttcta tcgccttctt gacgagttct tctgagcggg
     1201 actctggggt tcgaaatgac cgaccaagcg acgcccaacc tgccatcacg agatttcgat
     1261 tccaccgccg ccttctatga aaggttgggc ttcggaatcg ttttccggga cgccggctgg
     1321 atgatcctcc agcgcgggga tctcatgctg gagttcttcg cccaccccaa cttgtttatt
     1381 gcagcttata atggttacaa ataaagcaat agcatcacaa atttcacaaa taaagcattt
     1441 ttttcactgc attctagttg tggtttgtcc aaactcatca atgtatctta tcatgtctgt
     1501 ataccgtcga cctctagcta gagcttggcg taatcatggt catagctgtt tcctgtgtga
     1561 aattgttatc cgctcacaat tccacacaac atacgagccg gaagcataaa gtgtaaagcc
     1621 tggggtgcct aatgagtgag ctaactcaca ttaattgcgt tgcgctcact gcccgctttc
     1681 cagtcgggaa acctgtcgtg ccagctgcat taatgaatcg gccaacgcgc ggggagaggc
     1741 ggtttgcgta ttgggcgctc ttccgcttcc tcgctcactg actcgctgcg ctcggtcgtt
     1801 cggctgcggc gagcggtatc agctcactca aaggcggtaa tacggttatc cacagaatca
     1861 ggggataacg caggaaagaa catgtgagca aaaggccagc aaaaggccag gaaccgtaaa
     1921 aaggccgcgt tgctggcgtt tttccatagg ctccgccccc ctgacgagca tcacaaaaat
     1981 cgacgctcaa gtcagaggtg gcgaaacccg acaggactat aaagatacca ggcgtttccc
     2041 cctggaagct ccctcgtgcg ctctcctgtt ccgaccctgc cgcttaccgg atacctgtcc
     2101 gcctttctcc cttcgggaag cgtggcgctt tctcatagct cacgctgtag gtatctcagt
     2161 tcggtgtagg tcgttcgctc caagctgggc tgtgtgcacg aaccccccgt tcagcccgac
     2221 cgctgcgcct tatccggtaa ctatcgtctt gagtccaacc cggtaagaca cgacttatcg
     2281 ccactggcag cagccactgg taacaggatt agcagagcga ggtatgtagg cggtgctaca
     2341 gagttcttga agtggtggcc taactacggc tacactagaa gaacagtatt tggtatctgc
     2401 gctctgctga agccagttac cttcggaaaa agagttggta gctcttgatc cggcaaacaa
     2461 accaccgctg gtagcggtgg tttttttgtt tgcaagcagc agattacgcg cagaaaaaaa
     2521 ggatctcaag aagatccttt gatcttttct acggggtctg acgctcagtg gaacgaaaac
     2581 tcacgttaag ggattttggt catgagatta tcaaaaagga tcttcaccta gatcctttta
     2641 aattaaaaat gaagttttaa atcaatctaa agtatatatg agtaaacttg gtctgacagt
     2701 taccaatgct taatcagtga ggcacctatc tcagcgatct gtctatttcg ttcatccata
     2761 gttgcctgac tccccgtcgt gtagataact acgatacggg agggcttacc atctggcccc
     2821 agtgctgcaa tgataccgcg agacccacgc tcaccggctc cagatttatc agcaataaac
     2881 cagccagccg gaagggccga gcgcagaagt ggtcctgcaa ctttatccgc ctccatccag
     2941 tctattaatt gttgccggga agctagagta agtagttcgc cagttaatag tttgcgcaac
     3001 gttgttgcca ttgctacagg catcgtggtg tcacgctcgt cgtttggtat ggcttcattc
     3061 agctccggtt cccaacgatc aaggcgagtt acatgatccc ccatgttgtg caaaaaagcg
     3121 gttagctcct tcggtcctcc gatcgttgtc agaagtaagt tggccgcagt gttatcactc
     3181 atggttatgg cagcactgca taattctctt actgtcatgc catccgtaag atgcttttct
     3241 gtgactggtg agtactcaac caagtcattc tgagaatagt gtatgcggcg accgagttgc
     3301 tcttgcccgg cgtcaatacg ggataatacc gcgccacata gcagaacttt aaaagtgctc
     3361 atcattggaa aacgttcttc ggggcgaaaa ctctcaagga tcttaccgct gttgagatcc
     3421 agttcgatgt aacccactcg tgcacccaac tgatcttcag catcttttac tttcaccagc
     3481 gtttctgggt gagcaaaaac aggaaggcaa aatgccgcaa aaaagggaat aagggcgaca
     3541 cggaaatgtt gaatactcat actcttcctt tttcaatatt attgaagcat ttatcagggt
     3601 tattgtctca tgagcggata catatttgaa tgtatttaga aaaataaaca aataggggtt
     3661 ccgcgcacat ttccccgaaa agtgccacct gacgtcgacg gatcgggaga tctcccgatc
     3721 ccctatggtg cactctcagt acaatctgct ctgatgccgc atagttaagc cagtatctgc
     3781 tccctgcttg tgtgttggag gtcgctgagt agtgcgcgag caaaatttaa gctacaacaa
     3841 ggcaaggctt gaccgacaat tgcatgaaga atctgcttag ggttaggcgt tttgcgctgc
     3901 ttcgcgatgt acgggccaga tatacgcgtt gacattgatt attgactagt tattaatagt
     3961 aatcaattac ggggtcatta gttcatagcc catatatgga gttccgcgtt acataactta
     4021 cggtaaatgg cccgcctggc tgaccgccca acgacccccg cccattgacg tcaataatga
     4081 cgtatgttcc catagtaacg ccaataggga ctttccattg acgtcaatgg gtggagtatt
     4141 tacggtaaac tgcccacttg gcagtacatc aagtgtatca tatgccaagt acgcccccta
     4201 ttgacgtcaa tgacggtaaa tggcccgcct ggcattatgc ccagtacatg accttatggg
     4261 actttcctac ttggcagtac atctacgtat tagtcatcgc tattaccatg gtgatgcggt
     4321 tttggcagta catcaatggg cgtggatagc ggtttgactc acggggattt ccaagtctcc
     4381 accccattga cgtcaatggg agtttgtttt ggcaccaaaa tcaacgggac tttccaaaat
     4441 gtcgtaacaa ctccgcccca ttgacgcaaa tgggcggtag gcgtgtacgg tgggaggtct
     4501 atataagcag agctctctgg ctaactagag aacccactgc ttactggctt atcgaaatta
     4561 atacgactca ctatagggag acccaagctg gctagcgcca tggactacaa agaccatgac
     4621 ggtgattata aagatcatga catcgattac aaggatgacg atgacaagat ggcccccaag
     4681 aagaagagga aggtgggccg cggaatggat aagaaatact caataggctt agctatcggc
     4741 acaaatagcg tcggatgggc ggtgatcact gatgaatata aggttccgtc taaaaagttc
     4801 aaggttctgg gaaatacaga ccgccacagt atcaaaaaaa atcttatagg ggctctttta
     4861 tttgacagtg gagagacagc ggaagcgact cgtctcaaac ggacagctcg tagaaggtat
     4921 acacgtcgga agaatcgtat ttgttatcta caggagattt tttcaaatga gatggcgaaa
     4981 gtagatgata gtttctttca tcgacttgaa gagtcttttt tggtggaaga agacaagaag
     5041 catgaacgtc atcctatttt tggaaatata gtagatgaag ttgcttatca tgagaaatat
     5101 ccaactatct atcatctgcg aaaaaaattg gtagattcta ctgataaagc ggatttgcgc
     5161 ttaatctatt tggccttagc gcatatgatt aagtttcgtg gtcatttttt gattgaggga
     5221 gatttaaatc ctgataatag tgatgtggac aaactattta tccagttggt acaaacctac
     5281 aatcaattat ttgaagaaaa ccctattaac gcaagtggag tagatgctaa agcgattctt
     5341 tctgcacgat tgagtaaatc aagacgatta gaaaatctca ttgctcagct ccccggtgag
     5401 aagaaaaatg gcttatttgg gaatctcatt gctttgtcat tgggtttgac ccctaatttt
     5461 aaatcaaatt ttgatttggc agaagatgct aaattacagc tttcaaaaga tacttacgat
     5521 gatgatttag ataatttatt ggcgcaaatt ggagatcaat atgctgattt gtttttggca
     5581 gctaagaatt tatcagatgc tattttactt tcagatatcc taagagtaaa tactgaaata
     5641 actaaggctc ccctatcagc ttcaatgatt aaacgctacg atgaacatca tcaagacttg
     5701 actcttttaa aagctttagt tcgacaacaa cttccagaaa agtataaaga aatctttttt
     5761 gatcaatcaa aaaacggata tgcaggttat attgatgggg gagctagcca agaagaattt
     5821 tataaattta tcaaaccaat tttagaaaaa atggatggta ctgaggaatt attggtgaaa
     5881 ctaaatcgtg aagatttgct gcgcaagcaa cggacctttg acaacggctc tattccccat
     5941 caaattcact tgggtgagct gcatgctatt ttgagaagac aagaagactt ttatccattt
     6001 ttaaaagaca atcgtgagaa gattgaaaaa atcttgactt ttcgaattcc ttattatgtt
     6061 ggtccattgg cgcgtggcaa tagtcgtttt gcatggatga ctcggaagtc tgaagaaaca
     6121 attaccccat ggaattttga agaagttgtc gataaaggtg cttcagctca atcatttatt
     6181 gaacgcatga caaactttga taaaaatctt ccaaatgaaa aagtactacc aaaacatagt
     6241 ttgctttatg agtattttac ggtttataac gaattgacaa aggtcaaata tgttactgaa
     6301 ggaatgcgaa aaccagcatt tctttcaggt gaacagaaga aagccattgt tgatttactc
     6361 ttcaaaacaa atcgaaaagt aaccgttaag caattaaaag aagattattt caaaaaaata
     6421 gaatgttttg atagtgttga aatttcagga gttgaagata gatttaatgc ttcattaggt
     6481 acctaccatg atttgctaaa aattattaaa gataaagatt ttttggataa tgaagaaaat
     6541 gaagatatct tagaggatat tgttttaaca ttgaccttat ttgaagatag ggagatgatt
     6601 gaggaaagac ttaaaacata tgctcacctc tttgatgata aggtgatgaa acagcttaaa
     6661 cgtcgccgtt atactggttg gggacgtttg tctcgaaaat tgattaatgg tattagggat
     6721 aagcaatctg gcaaaacaat attagatttt ttgaaatcag atggttttgc caatcgcaat
     6781 tttatgcagc tgatccatga tgatagtttg acatttaaag aagacattca aaaagcacaa
     6841 gtgtctggac aaggcgatag tttacatgaa catattgcaa atttagctgg tagccctgct
     6901 attaaaaaag gtattttaca gactgtaaaa gttgttgatg aattggtcaa agtaatgggg
     6961 cggcataagc cagaaaatat cgttattgaa atggcacgtg aaaatcagac aactcaaaag
     7021 ggccagaaaa attcgcgaga gcgtatgaaa cgaatcgaag aaggtatcaa agaattagga
     7081 agtcagattc ttaaagagca tcctgttgaa aatactcaat tgcaaaatga aaagctctat
     7141 ctctattatc tccaaaatgg aagagacatg tatgtggacc aagaattaga tattaatcgt
     7201 ttaagtgatt atgatgtcga tgccattgtt ccacaaagtt tccttaaaga cgattcaata
     7261 gacaataagg tcttaacgcg ttctgataaa aatcgtggta aatcggataa cgttccaagt
     7321 gaagaagtag tcaaaaagat gaaaaactat tggagacaac ttctaaacgc caagttaatc
     7381 actcaacgta agtttgataa tttaacgaaa gctgaacgtg gaggtttgag tgaacttgat
     7441 aaagctggtt ttatcaaacg ccaattggtt gaaactcgcc aaatcactaa gcatgtggca
     7501 caaattttgg atagtcgcat gaatactaaa tacgatgaaa atgataaact tattcgagag
     7561 gttaaagtga ttaccttaaa atctaaatta gtttctgact tccgaaaaga tttccaattc
     7621 tataaagtac gtgagattaa caattaccat catgcccatg atgcgtatct aaatgccgtc
     7681 gttggaactg ctttgattaa gaaatatcca aaacttgaat cggagtttgt ctatggtgat
     7741 tataaagttt atgatgttcg taaaatgatt gctaagtctg agcaagaaat aggcaaagca
     7801 accgcaaaat atttctttta ctctaatatc atgaacttct tcaaaacaga aattacactt
     7861 gcaaatggag agattcgcaa acgccctcta atcgaaacta atggggaaac tggagaaatt
     7921 gtctgggata aagggcgaga ttttgccaca gtgcgcaaag tattgtccat gccccaagtc
     7981 aatattgtca agaaaacaga agtacagaca ggcggattct ccaaggagtc aattttacca
     8041 aaaagaaatt cggacaagct tattgctcgt aaaaaagact gggatccaaa aaaatatggt
     8101 ggttttgata gtccaacggt agcttattca gtcctagtgg ttgctaaggt ggaaaaaggg
     8161 aaatcgaaga agttaaaatc cgttaaagag ttactaggga tcacaattat ggaaagaagt
     8221 tcctttgaaa aaaatccgat tgacttttta gaagctaaag gatataagga agttaaaaaa
     8281 gacttaatca ttaaactacc taaatatagt ctttttgagt tagaaaacgg tcgtaaacgg
     8341 atgctggcta gtgccggaga attacaaaaa ggaaatgagc tggctctgcc aagcaaatat
     8401 gtgaattttt tatatttagc tagtcattat gaaaagttga agggtagtcc agaagataac
     8461 gaacaaaaac aattgtttgt ggagcagcat aagcattatt tagatgagat tattgagcaa
     8521 atcagtgaat tttctaagcg tgttatttta gcagatgcca atttagataa agttcttagt
     8581 gcatataaca aacatagaga caaaccaata cgtgaacaag cagaaaatat tattcattta
     8641 tttacgttga cgaatcttgg agctcccgct gcttttaaat attttgatac aacaattgat
     8701 cgtaaacgat atacgtctac aaaagaagtt ttagatgcca ctcttatcca tcaatccatc
     8761 actggtcttt atgaaacacg cattgatttg agtcagctag gaggtgaccc aattgccgga
     8821 tccaaggcta gcccgaaaaa gaaacgcaaa gttgggcgcg ccattttcaa accagaagaa
     8881 ctacgacagg cactgatgcc aactttggag gcactttacc gtcaggatcc agaatccctt
     8941 ccctttcgtc aacctgtgga ccctcagctt ttaggaatcc ctgattactt tgatattgtg
     9001 aagagcccca tggatctttc taccattaag aggaagttag acactggaca gtatcaggag
     9061 ccctggcagt atgtcgatga tatttggctt atgttcaata atgcctggtt atataaccgg
     9121 aaaacatcac gggtatacaa atactgctcc aagctctctg aggtctttga acaagaaatt
     9181 gacccagtga tgcaaagcct tggatactgt tgtggcagaa agttggagtt ctctccacag
     9241 acactgtgtt gctacggcaa acagttgtgc acaatacctc gtgatgccac ttattacagt
     9301 taccagaaca ggtatcattt ctgtgagaag tgtttcaatg agatccaagg ggagagcgtt
     9361 tctttggggg atgacccttc ccagcctcaa actacaataa ataaagaaca attttccaag
     9421 agaaaaaatg acacactgga tcctgaactg tttgttgaat gtacagagtg cggaagaaag
     9481 atgcatcaga tctgtgtcct tcaccatgag atcatctggc ctgctggatt cgtctgtgat
     9541 ggctgtttaa agaaaagtgc acgaactagg aaagaaaata agttttctgc taaaaggttg
     9601 ccatctacca gacttggcac ctttctagag aatcgtgtga atgactttct gaggcgacag
     9661 aatcaccctg agtcaggaga ggtcactgtt agagtagttc atgcttctga caaaaccgtg
     9721 gaagtaaaac caggcatgaa agcaaggttt gtggacagtg gagagatggc agaatccttt
     9781 ccataccgaa ccaaagccct ctttgccttt gaagaaattg atggtgttga cctgtgcttc
     9841 tttggcatgc atgttcaaga gtatggctct gactgccctc cacccaacca gaggagagta
     9901 tacatatctt acctcgatag tgttcatttc ttccgtccta aatgcttgag gactgcagtc
     9961 tatcatgaaa tcctaattgg atatttagaa tatgtcaaga aattaggtta cacaacaggg
    10021 catatttggg catgtccacc aagtgaggga gatgattata tcttccattg ccatcctcct
    10081 gaccagaaga tacccaagcc caagcgactg caggaatggt acaaaaaaat gcttgacaag
    10141 gctgtatcag agcgtattgt ccatgactac aaggatattt ttaaacaagc tactgaagat
    10201 agattaacaa gtgcaaagga attgccttat ttcgagggtg atttctggcc caatgttctg
    10261 gaagaaagca ttaaggaact ggaacaggag gaagaagaga gaaaacgaga ggaaaacacc
    10321 agcaatgaaa gcacagatgt gaccaaggga gacagcaaaa atgctaaaaa gaagaataat
    10381 aagaaaacca gcaaaaataa gagcagcctg agtaggggca acaagaagaa acccgggatg
    10441 cccaatgtat ctaacgacct ctcacagaaa ctatatgcca ccatggagaa gcataaagag
    10501 gtcttctttg tgatccgcct cattgctggc cctgctgcca actccctgcc tcccattgtt
    10561 gatcctgatc ctctcatccc ctgcgatctg atggatggtc gggatgcgtt tctcacgctg
    10621 gcaagggaca agcacctgga gttctcttca ctccgaagag cccagtggtc caccatgtgc
    10681 atgctggtgg agctgcacac gcagagccag gactacccgt acgacgttcc ggactacgct
    10741 tcttgagttt aaaccgctga tcagcctcga ctgtgccttc tagttgccag ccatctgttg
    10801 tttgcccctc ccccgtgcct tccttgaccc tggaaggtgc cactcccact gtcctttcct
    10861 aataaaatga ggaaattgca tcgcattgtc tgagtaggtg tcattctatt ctggggggtg
    10921 gggtggggca ggacagcaag ggggaggatt gggaagacaa tagcaggcat gctggggatg
    10981 cggtgggctc tatggcttct gaggcggaaa gaaccagctg gggctctagg gggtatcccc
    11041 nnnnnnnnnn nnnnnnnnnn nnnnnnnnnn nnnnnnnnnn nnnnnnnnnn nnnnnnnnnn
    11101 nnnnnnnnnn nnnnnnnnnn nnnnnnnnnn nnnnnnnnnn nnnnnnnnnn nnnnnnnnnn
    11161 nnnncnnnnn nnnnnnnnnn nnnnnnnnnn nnnnnnnnnn nnnnnnnnnn nnnnnnnnnn
    11221 nnnnnnnnnn nnnnnnnnnn nnnnnnnnnn nnnnnnannn nnnnnnnnnn nnnnnnnnnn
    11281 nnnnnnnnnn nnnnnnnnnn nnnnnncctt tgacgttgga gtccacgttc tttaatagtg
    11341 gactcttgtt ccaaactgga acaacactca accctatctc ggtctattct tttgatttat
    11401 aagggatttt gccgatttcg gcctattggt taaaaaatga gctgatttaa caaaaattta
    11461 acgcgaatta attctgtg
//
